Addgene plasmid #154052: pAKW.111A-SETD7
Purpose: Expresses SETD7 (Y305F) in E. coli
Depositing lab: Christopher Voigt. Depositing organization: Massachusetts Institute of Technology. Publication: Silica Nanostructures Produced Using Diatom Peptides with Designed Post-Translational Modifications. Wallace AK, Chanut N, Voigt CA. Advanced Functional Materials 2020 10.1002/adfm.202000849.
Backbone
  Vector backbone: pAJM.029
  Backbone size w/o insert (bp): 1974
  Total vector size (bp): 3399
  Vector type: Bacterial Expression
Growth in bacteria
  Bacterial resistance: Kanamycin, 50 μg/mL
  Growth temperature: 37°C
  Growth strain: DH5alpha
  Copy number: Low Copy
Gene/Insert
  Gene/Insert name: Histone-lysine N-methyltransferase SETD7 (alt names: SET7; SET9; SET7/9)
  Species: H. sapiens (human)
  Insert size (bp): 1104
  Mutation: changed tyrosine 305 to phenylalanine
  GenBank ID: 80854
  Entrez Gene: SETD7 (a.k.a. KMT7, SET7, SET7/9, SET9)
  Promoter: pTet*
  Cloning method: Gibson Cloning
  Sequencing primers: 5′ CTTGTGCAATGTACATCAGAGATTTTGAGAC; 3′ GCCAGTATACACTCCGCTAGCGC
Terms and licenses: Academic/Nonprofit Terms; Industry Terms: Not Available to Industry
How to cite: pAKW.111A-SETD7 was a gift from Christopher Voigt (Addgene plasmid # 154052 ; http://n2t.net/addgene:154052 ; RRID:Addgene_154052)
