[The description below was written by a language model from this plasmid's Addgene catalogue record and pLannotate feature annotations shown in this document.]
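Description:
pAKW.111A-SETD7 is a small (about 3.4 kb) bacterial expression plasmid built on the pAJM.029 backbone for producing a mutant human lysine methyltransferase in E. coli. It replicates from a p15A origin, which the catalogue lists as low copy and which is compatible with ColE1-type plasmids, so it can be co-maintained with other constructs in the same cell. Short annotated matches to an RSF origin and to the pBR322 bom region sit next to the origin and are only fragments. Selection is by kanamycin, through an aminoglycoside phosphotransferase gene that spans the numbering origin of the sequence.

The payload is the coding sequence of human SETD7 (also called SET7/9 or KMT7), carrying a tyrosine-to-phenylalanine substitution at position 305. The record does not explain the reason for this mutation. SETD7 is known for monomethylating lysine 4 of histone H3 and also acts on non-histone substrates such as p53. Transcription is driven by the promoter recorded as pTet*, which the annotation identifies as a PLtetO-1-type element, a phage lambda PL derivative bearing tet operator sites. No TetR gene is annotated on the plasmid, so any repressor would have to be supplied from elsewhere. Between the promoter and the gene lies the sTRSV hammerhead ribozyme, a self-cleaving element commonly used as an insulator to give the transcript a defined 5′ end independent of promoter context. The rrnB T1 and T7Te terminators follow the coding sequence in tandem. No affinity or epitope tag is annotated.

The associated publication concerns silica nanostructures made with diatom peptides carrying designed post-translational modifications, which suggests that the enzyme is used to methylate lysines on co-expressed peptides in E. coli.
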