Features (pLannotate 1.2.2; 10 found; start..end, strand, type, name):
    466..484     +  promoter       PLtetO-1 promoter (fragment): modified phage lambda PL promoter with tet operator sites (Lutz and Bujard, 1997)
    485..539     +  promoter       PLtetO-1 promoter (fragment): modified phage lambda PL promoter with tet operator sites (Lutz and Bujard, 1997)
    541..590     +  misc_RNA       sTRSV HHRz: hammerhead ribozyme from the tobacco ringspot virus satellite RNA (Khvorova et al., 2003)
    642..1739    +  CDS            SETD7 (sequence partly withheld): SETD7_HUMAN - Also known as KIAA1717, KMT7, SET7, SET9. Experimental evidence at protein level: Swiss-Prot protein existence level 1. Histone methyltransferase that specifically monomethylates 'Lys-4' of histone H3. H3 'Lys-4' methylation represents a specific tag for epigenetic transcriptional activation. Plays a central role in the transcriptional activation of genes such as collagenase or insulin. Recruited by IPF1/PDX-1 to the insulin promoter, leading to activate transcription. Has also methyltransferase activity toward non-histone proteins such as p53/TP53, TAF10, and possibly TAF7 by re
   1769..1840    +  terminator     rrnB T1 terminator: transcription terminator T1 from the E. coli rrnB gene
   1856..1883    +  terminator     T7Te terminator: phage T7 early transcription terminator
   1962..1988    +  misc_feature   bom (fragment): basis of mobility region from pBR322
   2087..2142    -  rep_origin     RSF ori (fragment): Plasmids containing the RSF 1030 origin of replication can be propagated in E. coli cells that contain additional plasmids with compatible origins.
   2230..2775    -  rep_origin     p15A ori: Plasmids containing the medium-copy-number p15A origin of replication can be propagated in E. coli cells that contain a second plasmid with the ColE1 origin.
   2864..280     -  CDS            KanR (across the origin): aminoglycoside phosphotransferase; aph(3')-Ia; confers resistance to kanamycin in bacteria or G418 (Geneticin®) in eukaryotes
>Addgene plasmid #154052 | pAKW.111A-SETD7 | addgene full sequence | sequence record 318428 | Addgene NGS Result
CATCATCAGGAGTACGGATAAAATGCTTGATGGTCGGAAGAGGCATAAATTCCGTCAGCCAGTTTAGTCT
GACCATCTCATCTGTAACATCATTGGCAACGCTACCTTTGCCATGTTTCAGAAACAACTCTGGCGCATCG
GGCTTCCCATACAATCGATAGATTGTCGCACCTGATTGCCCGACATTATCGCGAGCCCATTTATACCCAT
ATAAATCAGCATCCATGTTGGAATTTAATCGCGGCCTGGAGCAAGACGTTTCCCGTTGAATATGGCTCAT
AACACCCCTTGTATTACTGTTTATGTAAGCAGACAGTTTTATTGTTCATGATGATATATTTTTATCTTGT
GCAATGTACATCAGAGATTTTGAGACAATCTGAGACCCCAATTATTGAAGGCTCCCTAACGGGGGGCCTT
TTTTTGTTTCTGGTCTCCAATCCGCTTAACGATCGTTGGCTGTTTTCAGCAGGACGCACTGACCTCCCTA
TCAGTGATAGAGATTGACATCCCTATCAGTGATAGAGATACTGAGCACAGCTGTCACCGGATGTGCTTTC
CGGTCTGATGAGTCCGTGAGGACGAAACAGCCTCTACAAATAATTTTGTTTAAAGCACTAGACAGATATT
CCAACAATTAGATGGATAGCGACGACGAGATGGTGGAGGAGGCGGTGGAAGGGCACCTGGACGATGACGG
ATTACCGCACGGGTTCTGCACAGTCACCTACTCCTCCACAGACAGATTTGAGGGGAACTTTGTTCACGGA
GAAAAGAACGGACGGGGGAAGTTCTTCTTCTTTGATGGCAGCACCCTGGAGGGGTATTATGTGGATGATG
CCTTGCAGGGCCAGGGAGTTTACACTTACGAAGATGGGGGAGTTCTCCAGGGCACGTATGTAGACGGAGA
GCTGAACGGTCCAGCCCAGGAATATGACACAGATGGGAGACTGATCTTCAAGGGGCAGTATAAAGATAAC
ATTCGT
[234 nt withheld, positions 987-1220]
GATAAGTCGACTTCATCTTGCATTTCTACCAATGCTCTTCTTCCAGATCCTTATGAATCAGAAAGGGTTT
ATGTTGCTGAATCTCTTATTTCCAGTGCTGGAGAAGGACTTTTTTCAAAGGTAGCTGTGGGACCTAATAC
TGTTATGTCTTTTTATAATGGAGTTCGAATTACACACCAAGAGGTTGACAGCAGGGACTGGGCCCTTAAT
GGGAACACCCTCTCCCTTGATGAAGAAACGGTCATTGATGTGCCTGAGCCCTATAACCACGTATCCAAGT
ACTGTGCCTCCTTGGGACACAAGGCAAATCACTCCTTCACTCCAAACTGCATCTTTGATATGTTTGTCCA
CCCCCGTTTTGGGCCCATCAAATGCATCCGCACCCTGAGAGCAGTGGAGGCCGATGAAGAGCTCACCGTT
GCCTATGGCTATGACCACAGCCCCCCCGGGAAGAGTGGGCCTGAAGCCCCTGAGTGGTACCAGGTGGAGC
TGAAGGCCTTCCAGGCCACCCAGCAAAAGTGATAATACTAGAGTCAGGCACCAGGCATCAAATAAAACGA
AAGGCTCAGTCGAAAGACTGGGCCTTTCGTTTTATCTGTTGTTTGTCGGTGAACGCTCTCTACTAGAGTC
ACACTGGCTCACCTTCGGGTGGGCCTTTCTGCGTTTATAAATGACGAAGAGACCCTACGCGCCATCGAAT
TGCTTGGGGTCTCTCGCTACTCGCTCCACTAGGCAGACCTCAGCGCTAGCGGAGTGTATACTGGCTTACT
ATGTTGGCACTGATGAGGGTGTCAGTGAAGTGCTTCATGTGGCAGGAGAAAAAAGGCTGCACCGGTGCGT
CAGCAGAATATGTGATACAGGATATATTCCGCTTCCTCGCTCACTGACTCGCTACGCTCGGTCGTTCGAC
TGCGGCGAGCGGAAATGGCTTACGAACGGGGCGGAGATTTCCTGGAAGATGCCAGGAAGATACTTAACAG
GGAAGTGAGAGGGCCGCGGCAAAGCCGTTTTTCCATAGGCTCCGCCCCCCTGACAAGCATCACGAAATCT
GACGCTCAAATCAGTGGTGGCGAAACCCGACAGGACTATAAAGATACCAGGCGTTTCCCCCTGGCGGCTC
CCTCGTGCGCTCTCCTGTTCCTGCCTTTCGGTTTACCGGTGTCATTCCGCTGTTATGGCCGCGTTTGTCT
CATTCCACGCCTGACACTCAGTTCCGGGTAGGCAGTTCGCTCCAAGCTGGACTGTATGCACGAACCCCCC
GTTCAGTCCGACCGCTGCGCCTTATCCGGTAACTATCGTCTTGAGTCCAACCCGGAAAGACATGCAAAAG
CACCACTGGCAGCAGCCACTGGTAATTGATTTAGAGGAGTTAGTCTTGAAGTCATGCGCCGGTTAAGGCT
AAACTGAAAGGACAAGTTTTGGTGACTGCGCTCCTCCAAGCCAGTTACCTCGGTTCAAAGAGTTGGTAGC
TCAGAGAACCTTCGAAAAACCGCCCTGCAAGGCGGTTTTTTCGTTTTCAGAGCAAGAGATTACGCGCAGA
CCAAAACGATCTCAAGAAGATCATCTTATTAAGGGGTCTGACGCTCAGTGGAACGAAAAATCAATCTAAA
GTATATATGAGTAAACTTGGTCTGACAGTTACCTTAGAAAAACTCATCGAGCATCAAATGAAACTGCAAT
TTATTCATATCAGGATTATCAATACCATATTTTTGAAAAAGCCGTTTCTGTAATGAAGGAGAAAACTCAC
CGAGGCAGTTCCATAGGATGGCAAGATCCTGGTATCGGTCTGCGATTCCGACTCGTCCAACATCAATACA
ACCTATTAATTTCCCCTCGTCAAAAATAAGGTTATCAAGTGAGAAATCACCATGAGTGACGACTGAATCC
GGTGAGAATGGCAAAAGCTTATGCATTTCTTTCCAGACTTGTTCAACAGGCCAGCCATTACGCTCGTCAT
CAAAATCACTCGCATCAACCAAACCGTTATTCATCCGTGATTGCGCCTGAGCGAGACGAAATACGCGATC
GCTGTTAAAAGGACAATTACAAACAGGAATCGAATGCAACCGGCGCAGGAACACTGCCAGCGCATCAACA
ATATTTTCACCTGAATCAGGATATTCTTCTAATACCTGGAATGCTGTTTTCCCGGGGATCGCAGTGGTGA
GTAACCATG
